Addgene plasmid #189860: p2X-UASTattB
Purpose: (Empty Backbone) Fly cloning and transformation
Depositing lab: Jung Hwan Kim. Depositing organization: University of Nevada, Reno. Publication: Generation and validation of pX-UASTattB for dose-dependent misexpression studies in Drosophila. Singh M, Kim JH. MicroPubl Biol. 2022 Aug 12;2022. doi: 10.17912/micropub.biology.000626. eCollection 2022. PubMed 36039330.
Backbone
  Vector backbone: pUASTattB
  Backbone size (bp): 8489
  Modifications to backbone: 5 copies of UAS sequence replaced with 2 copies of UAS
  Vector type: Insect Expression
Growth in bacteria
  Bacterial resistance: Ampicillin, 100 μg/mL
  Growth temperature: 37°C
  Growth strain: DH5alpha
  Copy number: High Copy
Gene/Insert
  Cloning method: Restriction Enzyme
  Sequencing primers: 5′ atttcactggaactaggctagc; 3′ catcatgatggaccagatgg
Terms and licenses: Academic/Nonprofit Terms; Industry Terms: Not Available to Industry
How to cite: p2X-UASTattB was a gift from Jung Hwan Kim (Addgene plasmid # 189860 ; http://n2t.net/addgene:189860 ; RRID:Addgene_189860)
