[The description below was written by a language model from this plasmid's Addgene catalogue record and pLannotate feature annotations shown in this document.]
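Description:
p2X-UASTattB is an empty Drosophila expression and transformation vector derived from pUASTattB, in which the usual five tandem Gal4-binding UAS repeats have been replaced with two copies. It is propagated in E. coli as a high-copy plasmid through a ColE1/pUC-type origin and selected with ampicillin via the β-lactamase gene. An f1 origin and remnants of a lacZα/lac promoter region flanked by T3 and T7 promoters are also annotated, consistent with a standard cloning-plasmid scaffold. The sequenced record is 8,392 nt, slightly shorter than the listed parental backbone size, which fits the removal of UAS repeats.

The expression cassette consists of the shortened UAS array (annotated as a fragment of the 5X UAS element) upstream of the Drosophila hsp70 basal promoter, followed by the cloning region and an SV40-derived 3′ region containing the small t intron and the SV40 polyadenylation signal. The small t, large T and NLS "CDS" fragments called in this region are incidental matches within that SV40 terminator segment rather than intended coding payloads. No insert is present; a gene of interest is introduced by restriction cloning downstream of the hsp70 promoter. A φC31 attB site allows integrase-mediated, site-specific insertion into attP landing sites in the fly genome, and the mini-white gene provides an eye-colour marker for identifying transformants. A single loxP site lies between mini-white and the UAS cassette.

With fewer Gal4 binding sites, the vector is expected to give weaker Gal4-driven expression than the parental 5X version. According to the associated publication title, it belongs to a pX-UASTattB series intended for dose-dependent misexpression studies in Drosophila.
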