Features (pLannotate 1.2.2; 22 found; start..end, strand, type, name):
     84..153     +  protein_bind   attB: attB site for the φC31 integrase (Groth et al., 2000) phage φC31 integrase
    372..390     -  promoter       T3 promoter: promoter for bacteriophage T3 RNA polymerase
    435..451     -  protein_bind   lac operator: The lac repressor binds to the lac operator to inhibit transcription in E. coli. This inhibition can be relieved by adding lactose or isopropyl-β-D-thiogalactopyranoside (IPTG). lac repressor encoded by lacI
    459..489     -  promoter       lac promoter: promoter for the E. coli lac operon
    504..525     -  protein_bind   CAP binding site: CAP binding activates transcription in the presence of cAMP. E. coli catabolite activator protein
    538..630     -  CDS            lacI (fragment): lac repressor; lacI; The lac repressor binds to the lac operator to inhibit transcription in E. coli. This inhibition can be relieved by adding lactose or isopropyl-β-D-thiogalactopyranoside (IPTG).
    813..1401    -  rep_origin     ori: high-copy-number ColE1/pMB1/pBR322/pUC origin of replication
   1572..2432    -  CDS            AmpR: β-lactamase; bla; confers resistance to ampicillin, carbenicillin, and related antibiotics
   2433..2537    -  promoter       AmpR promoter: bla
   2590..3018    -  rep_origin     f1 ori (sequence partly withheld): f1 bacteriophage origin of replication; arrow indicates direction of (+) strand synthesis
   3023..3180    -  CDS            lacZα (fragment): LacZα fragment of β-galactosidase; lacZ fragment
   3183..3201    +  promoter       T7 promoter: promoter for bacteriophage T7 RNA polymerase
   3226..7345    +  gene           mini-white: white; This modified version of the white gene lacks part of the first intron.
   7352..7385    -  protein_bind   loxP: Cre-mediated recombination occurs in the 8-bp core sequence (GCATACAT). Cre recombinase
   7404..7446    +  protein_bind   5X UAS (fragment): five tandem copies of the "ScaI site" 17-mer CGGAGTACTGTCCTCCG, an upstream activating sequence (UAS) that efficiently binds yeast Gal4 (Webster et al., 1988; Pfeiffer et al., 2010) GAL4
   7460..7698    +  promoter       hsp70 promoter: Drosophila melanogaster hsp70Bb promoter
   7750..7824    +  CDS            small t antigen (fragment): SV40 (simian virus 40) small t antigen
   7826..7891    +  intron         small t intron: SV40 (simian virus 40) small t antigen intron
   8021..8041    +  CDS            SV40 NLS: nuclear localization signal of SV40 (simian virus 40) large T antigen
   8048..8182    +  CDS            LT_POVHA (fragment): Protein inferred from homology: Swiss-Prot protein existence level 3. Isoform large T antigen is a key early protein essential for both driving viral replication and inducing cellular transformation. Plays a role in viral genome replication by driving entry of quiescent cells into the cell cycle and by autoregulating the synthesis of viral early mRNA. Displays highly oncogenic activities by corrupting the host cellular checkpoint mechanisms that guard cell division and the transcription, replication, and repair of DNA. Participates in the modulation of cellular gene expression preceeding viral
   8207..8290    +  CDS            large T antigen (fragment): large T antigen from SV40 (simian virus 40)
   8313..55      +  polyA_signal   SV40 poly(A) signal (across the origin): SV40 polyadenylation signal
>Addgene plasmid #189860 | p2X-UASTattB | addgene full sequence | sequence record 374377 | Addgene NGS Result
GCATTCTAGTTGTGGTTTGTCCAAACTCATCAATGTATCTTATCATGTCTGGATCCACTAGTGTCGACGA
TGTAGGTCACGGTCTCGAAGCCGCGGTGCGGGTGCCAGGGCGTGCCCTTGGGCTCCCCGGGCGCGTACTC
CACCTCACCCATCTGGTCCATCATGATGAACGGGTCGAGGTGGCGGTAGTTGATCCCGGCGAACGCGCGG
CGCACCGGGAAGCCCTCGCCCTCGAAACCGCTGGGCGCGGTGGTCACGGTGAGCACGGGACGTGCGACGG
CGTCGGCGGGTGCGGATACGCGGGGCAGCGTCAGCGGGTTCTCGACGGTCACGGCGGGCATGTCGACACT
AGTTCTAGCCAGCTTTTGTTCCCTTTAGTGAGGGTTAATTTCGAGCTTGGCGTAATCATGGTCATAGCTG
TTTCCTGTGTGAAATTGTTATCCGCTCACAATTCCACACAACATACGAGCCGGAAGCATAAAGTGTAAAG
CCTGGGGTGCCTAATGAGTGAGCTAACTCACATTAATTGCGTTGCGCTCACTGCCCGCTTTCCAGTCGGG
AAACCTGTCGTGCCAGCTGCATTAATGAATCGGCCAACGCGCGGGGAGAGGCGGTTTGCGTATTGGGCGC
TCTTCCGCTTCCTCGCTCACTGACTCGCTGCGCTCGGTCGTTCGGCTGCGGCGAGCGGTATCAGCTCACT
CAAAGGCGGTAATACGGTTATCCACAGAATCAGGGGATAACGCAGGAAAGAACATGTGAGCAAAAGGCCA
GCAAAAGGCCAGGAACCGTAAAAAGGCCGCGTTGCTGGCGTTTTTCCATAGGCTCCGCCCCCCTGACGAG
CATCACAAAAATCGACGCTCAAGTCAGAGGTGGCGAAACCCGACAGGACTATAAAGATACCAGGCGTTTC
CCCCTGGAAGCTCCCTCGTGCGCTCTCCTGTTCCGACCCTGCCGCTTACCGGATACCTGTCCGCCTTTCT
CCCTTCGGGAAGCGTGGCGCTTTCTCATAGCTCACGCTGTAGGTATCTCAGTTCGGTGTAGGTCGTTCGC
TCCAAGCTGGGCTGTGTGCACGAACCCCCCGTTCAGCCCGACCGCTGCGCCTTATCCGGTAACTATCGTC
TTGAGTCCAACCCGGTAAGACACGACTTATCGCCACTGGCAGCAGCCACTGGTAACAGGATTAGCAGAGC
GAGGTATGTAGGCGGTGCTACAGAGTTCTTGAAGTGGTGGCCTAACTACGGCTACACTAGAAGAACAGTA
TTTGGTATCTGCGCTCTGCTGAAGCCAGTTACCTTCGGAAAAAGAGTTGGTAGCTCTTGATCCGGCAAAC
AAACCACCGCTGGTAGCGGTGGTTTTTTTGTTTGCAAGCAGCAGATTACGCGCAGAAAAAAAGGATCTCA
AGAAGATCCTTTGATCTTTTCTACGGGGTCTGACGCTCAGTGGAACGAAAACTCACGTTAAGGGATTTTG
GTCATGAGATTATCAAAAAGGATCTTCACCTAGATCCTTTTAAATTAAAAATGAAGTTTTAAATCAATCT
AAAGTATATATGAGTAAACTTGGTCTGACAGTTACCAATGCTTAATCAGTGAGGCACCTATCTCAGCGAT
CTGTCTATTTCGTTCATCCATAGTTGCCTGACTCCCCGTCGTGTAGATAACTACGATACGGGAGGGCTTA
CCATCTGGCCCCAGTGCTGCAATGATACCGCGAGACCCACGCTCACCGGCTCCAGATTTATCAGCAATAA
ACCAGCCAGCCGGAAGGGCCGAGCGCAGAAGTGGTCCTGCAACTTTATCCGCCTCCATCCAGTCTATTAA
TTGTTGCCGGGAAGCTAGAGTAAGTAGTTCGCCAGTTAATAGTTTGCGCAACGTTGTTGCCATTGCTACA
GGCATCGTGGTGTCACGCTCGTCGTTTGGTATGGCTTCATTCAGCTCCGGTTCCCAACGATCAAGGCGAG
TTACATGATCCCCCATGTTGTGCAAAAAAGCGGTTAGCTCCTTCGGTCCTCCGATCGTTGTCAGAAGTAA
GTTGGCCGCAGTGTTATCACTCATGGTTATGGCAGCACTGCATAATTCTCTTACTGTCATGCCATCCGTA
AGATGCTTTTCTGTGACTGGTGAGTACTCAACCAAGTCATTCTGAGAATAGTGTATGCGGCGACCGAGTT
GCTCTTGCCCGGCGTCAATACGGGATAATACCGCGCCACATAGCAGAACTTTAAAAGTGCTCATCATTGG
AAAACGTTCTTCGGGGCGAAAACTCTCAAGGATCTTACCGCTGTTGAGATCCAGTTCGATGTAACCCACT
CGTGCACCCAACTGATCTTCAGCATCTTTTACTTTCACCAGCGTTTCTGGGTGAGCAAAAACAGGAAGGC
AAAATGCCGCAAAAAAGGGAATAAGGGCGACACGGAAATGTTGAATACTCATACTCTTCCTTTTTCAATA
TTATTGAAGCATTTATCAGGGTTATTGTCTCATGAGCGGATACATATTTGAATGTATTTAGAAAAATAAA
CAAATAGGGGTTCCGCGCACATTTCCCCGAAAAGTGCCACCTAAATTGTAAGCGTTAATATTTTGTTAAA
ATTCGCGTTAAATTTTTGTTAAATCAGCTCATTTTTTAACCAATAGGCCGAAATCGGCAAAATCCCTTAT
AAATCAAAAGAATAGACCGAGATAGGGT
[37 nt withheld, positions 2689-2725]
AAAGAACGTGGACTCCAACGTCAAAGG
[49 nt withheld, positions 2753-2801]
T
[91 nt withheld, positions 2803-2893]
G
[124 nt withheld, positions 2895-3018]
CCCATTCGCCATTCAGGCTGCGCAACTGTTGGGAAGGGCGATCGGTGCGGGCCTCTTCGCTATTACGCCA
GCTGGCGAAAGGGGGATGTGCTGCAAGGCGATTAAGTTGGGTAACGCCAGGGTTTTCCCAGTCACGACGT
TGTAAAACGACGGCCAGTGAATTGTAATACGACTCACTATAGGGCGAATTGGGTACGTACCGGGCCCCTA
GTATGTATGTAAGTTAATAAAACCCATTTTTGCGGAAAGTAGATAAAAAAAACATTTTTTTTTTTTACTG
CACTGGATATCATTGAACTTATCTGATCAGTTTTAAATTTACTTCGATCCAAGGGTATTTGATGTACCAG
GTTCTTTCGATTACCTCTCACTCAAAATGACATTCCACTCAAAGTCAGCGCTGTTTGCCTCCTTCTCTGT
CCACAGAAATATCGCCGTCTCTTTCGCCGCTGCGTCCGCTATCTCTTTCGCCACCGTTTGTAGCGTTACG
TAGCGTCAATGTCCGCCTTCAGTTGCATTTTGTCAGCGGTTTCGTGACGAAGCTCCAAGCGGTTTACGCC
ATCAATTAAACACAAAGTGCTGTGCCAAAACTCCTCTCGCTTCTTATTTTTGTTTGTTTTTTGAGTGATT
GGGGTGGTGATTGGTTTTGGGTGGGTAAGCAGGGGAAAGTGTGAAAAATCCCGGCAATGGGCCAAGAGGA
TCAGGAGCTATTAATTCGCGGAGGCAGCAAACACCCATCTGCCGAGCATCTGAACAATGTGAGTAGTACA
TGTGCATACATCTTAAGTTCACTTGATCTATAGGAACTGCGATTGCAACATCAAATTGTCTGCGGCGTGA
GAACTGCGACCCACAAAAATCCCAAACCGCAATTGCACAAACAAATAGTGACACGAAACAGATTATTCTG
GTAGCTGTTCTCGCTATATAAGACAATTTTTGAGATCATATCATGATCAAGACATCTAAAGGCATTCATT
TTCGACTATATTCTTTTTTACAAAAAATATAACAACCAGATATTTTAAGCTGATCCTAGATGCACAAAAA
ATAAATAAAAGTATAAACCTACTTCGTAGGATACTTCGGGGTACTTTTTGTTCGGGGTTAGATGAGCATA
ACGCTTGTAGTTGATATTTGAGATCCCCTATCATTGCAGGGTGACAGCGGAGCGGCTTCGCAGAGCTGCA
TTAACCAGGGCTTCGGGCAGGCCAAAAACTACGGCACGCTCCGGCCACCCAGTCCGCCGGAGGACTCCGG
TTCAGGGAGCGGCCAACTAGCCGAGAACCTCACCTATGCCTGGCACAATATGGACATCTTTGGGGCGGTC
AATCAGCCGGGCTCCGGATGGCGGCAGCTGGTCAACCGGACACGCGGACTATTCTGCAACGAGCGACACA
TACCGGCGCCCAGGAAACATTTGCTCAAGAACGGTGAGTTTCTATTCGCAGTCGGCTGATCTGTGTGAAA
TCTTAATAAAGGGTCCAATTACCAATTTGAAACTCAGTTTGCGGCGTGGCCTATCCGGGCGAACTTTTGG
CCGTGATGGGCAGTTCCGGTGCCGGAAAGACGACCCTGCTGAATGCCCTTGCCTTTCGATCGCCGCAGGG
CATCCAAGTATCGCCATCCGGGATGCGACTGCTCAATGGCCAACCTGTGGACGCCAAGGAGATGCAGGCC
AGGTGCGCCTATGTCCAGCAGGATGACCTCTTTATCGGCTCCCTAACGGCCAGGGAACACCTGATTTTCC
AAGCCATGGTGCGGATGCCACGACATCTGACCTATCGGCAGCGAGTGGCCCGCGTGGATCAGGTGATCCA
GGAGCTTTCGCTCAGCAAATGTCAGCACACGATCATCGGTGTGCCCGGCAGGGTGAAAGGTCTGTCCGGC
GGAGAAAGGAAGCGTCTGGCATTCGCCTCCGAGGCTCTAACCGATCCGCCGCTTCTGATCTGCGATGAGC
CCACCTCCGGACTGGACTCCTTTACCGCCCACAGCGTCGTCCAGGTGCTGAAGAAGCTGTCGCAGAAGGG
CAAGACCGTCATCCTGACCATTCATCAGCCGTCTTCCGAGCTGTTTGAGCTCTTTGACAAGATCCTTCTG
ATGGCCGAGGGCAGGGTAGCTTTCTTGGGCACTCCCAGCGAAGCCGTCGACTTCTTTTCCTAGTGAGTTC
GATGTGTTTATTAAGGGTATCTAGTATTACATAACATCTCAACTCCTATCCAGCGTGGGTGCCCAGTGTC
CTACCAACTACAATCCGGCGGACTTTTACGTACAGGTGTTGGCCGTTGTGCCCGGACGGGAGATCGAGTC
CCGTGATCGGATCGCCAAGATATGCGACAATTTTGCCATTAGCAAAGTAGCCCGGGATATGGAGCAGTTG
TTGGCCACCAAAAATCTGGAGAAGCCACTGGAGCAGCCGGAGAATGGGTACACCTACAAGGCCACCTGGT
TCATGCAGTTCCGGGCGGTCCTGTGGCGATCCTGGCTGTCGGTGCTCAAGGAACCACTCCTCGTAAAAGT
GCGACTTATTCAGACAACGGTGAGTGGTTCCAGTGGAAACAAATGATATAACGCTTACAATTCTTGGAAA
CAAATTCGCTAGATTTTAGATAGAATTGCCTGATTCCACACCCTTCTTAGTTTTTTTCAATGAGATGTAT
AGTTTATAGTTTTGCAGAAGATAAATAAATTTCATTTAACTCGCGAATATTAATGAGATGCGAGTAACAT
TTTAATTTGCAGATGGTTGCCATCTTGATTGGCCTCATCTTTTTGGGCCAACAACTCACGCAAGTGGGTG
TGATGAATATCAACGGAGCCATCTTCCTCTTCCTGACCAACATGACCTTTCAAAACGTCTTTGCCACGAT
AAATGTAAGTCATGTTTAGAATACATTTGCATTTCAATAATTTACTAACTTTCTAATGAATCGATTCGAT
TTAGGTGTTCACCTCAGAGCTGCCAGTTTTTATGAGGGAGGCCCGAAGTCGACTTTATCGCTGTGACACA
TACTTTCTGGGCAAAACGATTGCCGAATTGCCGCTTTTTCTCACAGTGCCACTGGTCTTCACGGCGATTG
CCTATCCGATGATCGGACTGCGGGCCGGAGTGCTGCACTTCTTCAACTGCCTGGCGCTGGTCACTCTGGT
GGCCAATGTGTCAACGTCCTTCGGATATCTAATATCCTGCGCCAGCTCCTCGACCTCGATGGCGCTGTCT
GTGGGTCCGCCGGTTATCATACCATTCCTGCTCTTTGGCGGCTTCTTCTTGAACTCGGGCTCGGTGCCAG
TATACCTCAAATGGTTGTCGTACCTCTCATGGTTCCGTTACGCCAACGAGGGTCTGCTGATTAACCAATG
GGCGGACGTGGAGCCGGGCGAAATTAGCTGCACATCGTCGAACACCACGTGCCCCAGTTCGGGCAAGGTC
ATCCTGGAGACGCTTAACTTCTCCGCCGCCGATCTGCCGCTGGACTACGTGGGTCTGGCCATTCTCATCG
TGAGCTTCCGGGTGCTCGCATATCTGGCTCTAAGACTTCGGGCCCGACGCAAGGAGTAGCCGACATATAT
CCGAAATAACTGCTTGTTTTTTTTTTTTACCATTATTACCATCGTGTTTACTGTTTATTGCCCCCTCAAA
AAGCTAATGTAATTATATTTGTGCCAATAAAAACAAGATATGACCTATAGAATACAAGTATTTCCCCTTC
GAACATCCCCACAAGTAGACTTTGGATTTGTCTTCTAACCAAAAGACTTACACACCTGCATACCTTACAT
CAAAAACTCGTTTATCGCTACATAAAACACCGGGATATATTTTTTATATACATACTTTTCAAATCGCGCG
CCCTCTTCATAATTCACCTCCACCACACCACGTTTCGTAGTTGCTCTTTCGCTGTCTCCCACCCGCTCTC
CGCAACACATTCACCTTTTGTTCGACGACCTTGGAGCGACTGTCGTTAGTTCCGCGCGATTCGGTTCGCT
CAAATGGTTCCGAGTGGTTCATTTCGTCTCAATAGAAATTAGTAATAAATATTTGTATGTACAATTTATT
TGCTCCAATATATTTGTATATATTTCCCTCACAGCTATATTTATTCTAATTTAATATTATGACTTTTTAA
GGTAATTTTTTGTGACCTGTTCGGAGTGATTAGCGTTACAATTTGAACTGAAAGTGACATCCAGTGTTTG
TTCCTTGTGTAGATGCATCTCAAAAAAATGGTGGGCATAATAGTGTTGTTTATATATATCAAAAATAACA
ACTATAATAATAAGAATACATTTAATTTAGAAAATGCTTGGATTTCACTGGAACTAGGCTAGCATAACTT
CGTATAATGTATGCTATACGAAGTTATGCTAGCGGATCCAAGCTTCGGAGTACTGTCCTCCGAGCGGAGT
ACTGTCCTCCGAGCGGAGACTCTAGCGAGCGCCGGAGTATAAATAGAGGCGCTTCGTCTACGGAGCGACA
ATTCAATTCAAACAAGCAAAGTGAACACGTCGCTAAGCGAAAGCTAAGCAAATAAACAAGCGCAGCTGAA
CAAGCTAAACAATCTGCAGTAAAGTGCAAGTTAAAGTGAATCAATTAAAAGTAACCAGCAACCAAGTAAA
TCAACTGCAACTACTGAAATCTGCCAAGAAGTAATTATTGAATACAAGAAGAGAACTCTGAATAGAATTC
GTTAACAGATCTGCGGCCGCGGCTCGAGGGTACCTCTAGAGGATCTTTGTGAAGGAACCTTACTTCTGTG
GTGTGACATAATTGGACAAACTACCTACAGAGATTTAAAGCTCTAAGGTAAATATAAAATTTTTAAGTGT
ATAATGTGTTAAACTACTGATTCTAATTGTTTGTGTATTTTAGATTCCAACCTATGGAACTGATGAATGG
GAGCAGTGGTGGAATGCCTTTAATGAGGAAAACCTGTTTTGCTCAGAAGAAATGCCATCTAGTGATGATG
AGGCTACTGCTGACTCTCAACATTCTACTCCTCCAAAAAAGAAGAGAAAGGTAGAAGACCCCAAGGACTT
TCCTTCAGAATTGCTAAGTTTTTTGAGTCATGCTGTGTTTAGTAATAGAACTCTTGCTTGCTTTGCTATT
TACACCACAAAGGAAAAAGCTGCACTGCTATACAAGAAAATTATGGAAAAATATTTGATGTATAGTGCCT
TGACTAGAGATCATAATCAGCCATACCACATTTGTAGAGGTTTTACTTGCTTTAAAAAACCTCCCACACC
TCCCCCTGAACCTGAAACATAAAATGAATGCAATTGTTGTTGTTAACTTGTTTATTGCAGCTTATAATGG
TTACAAATAAAGCAATAGCATCACAAATTTCACAAATAAAGCATTTTTTTCACT
